>Addgene plasmid #11738 | pCMV5B-FLAG-SARA | addgene full sequence | sequence record 139066 | Addgene NGS result
CATTAATGAATCGGCCAACGCGCGGGGAGAGGCGGTTTGCGTATTGGGCGCTCTTCCGCTTCCTCGCTCA
CTGACTCGCTGCGCTCGGTCGTTCGGCTGCGGCGAGCGGTATCAGCTCACTCAAAGGCGGTAATACGGTT
ATCCACAGAATCAGGGGATAACGCAGGAAAGAACATGTGAGCAAAAGGCCAGCAAAAGGCCAGGAACCGT
AAAAAGGCCGCGTTGCTGGCGTTTTTCCATAGGCTCCGCCCCCCTGACGAGCATCACAAAAATCGACGCT
CAAGTCAGAGGTGGCGAAACCCGACAGGACTATAAAGATACCAGGCGTTTCCCCCTGGAAGCTCCCTCGT
GCGCTCTCCTGTTCCGACCCTGCCGCTTACCGGATACCTGTCCGCCTTTCTCCCTTCGGGAAGCGTGGCG
CTTTCTCATAGCTCACGCTGTAGGTATCTCAGTTCGGTGTAGGTCGTTCGCTCCAAGCTGGGCTGTGTGC
ACGAACCCCCCGTTCAGCCCGACCGCTGCGCCTTATCCGGTAACTATCGTCTTGAGTCCAACCCGGTAAG
ACACGACTTATCGCCACTGGCAGCAGCCACTGGTAACAGGATTAGCAGAGCGAGGTATGTAGGCGGTGCT
ACAGAGTTCTTGAAGTGGTGGCCTAACTACGGCTACACTAGAAGAACAGTATTTGGTATCTGCGCTCTGC
TGAAGCCAGTTACCTTCGGAAAAAGAGTTGGTAGCTCTTGATCCGGCAAACAAACCACCGCTGGTAGCGG
TGGTTTTTTTGTTTGCAAGCAGCAGATTACGCGCAGAAAAAAAGGATCTCAAGAAGATCCTTTGATCTTT
TCTACGGGGTCTGACGCTCAGTGGAACGAAAACTCACGTTAAGGGATTTTGGTCATGAGATTATCAAAAA
GGATCTTCACCTAGATCCTTTTAAATTAAAAATGAAGTTTTAAATCAATCTAAAGTATATATGAGTAAAC
TTGGTCTGACAGTTACCAATGCTTAATCAGTGAGGCACCTATCTCAGCGATCTGTCTATTTCGTTCATCC
ATAGTTGCCTGACTCCCCGTCGTGTAGATAACTACGATACGGGAGGGCTTACCATCTGGCCCCAGTGCTG
CAATGATACCGCGAGACCCACGCTCACCGGCTCCAGATTTATCAGCAATAAACCAGCCAGCCGGAAGGGC
CGAGCGCAGAAGTGGTCCTGCAACTTTATCCGCCTCCATCCAGTCTATTAATTGTTGCCGGGAAGCTAGA
GTAAGTAGTTCGCCAGTTAATAGTTTGCGCAACGTTGTTGCCATTGCTACAGGCATCGTGGTGTCACGCT
CGTCGTTTGGTATGGCTTCATTCAGCTCCGGTTCCCAACGATCAAGGCGAGTTACATGATCCCCCATGTT
GTGCAAAAAAGCGGTTAGCTCCTTCGGTCCTCCGATCGTTGTCAGAAGTAAGTTGGCCGCAGTGTTATCA
CTCATGGTTATGGCAGCACTGCATAATTCTCTTACTGTCATGCCATCCGTAAGATGCTTTTCTGTGACTG
GTGAGTACTCAACCAAGTCATTCTGAGAATAGTGTATGCGGCGACCGAGTTGCTCTTGCCCGGCGTCAAT
ACGGGATAATACCGCGCCACATAGCAGAACTTTAAAAGTGCTCATCATTGGAAAACGTTCTTCGGGGCGA
AAACTCTCAAGGATCTTACCGCTGTTGAGATCCAGTTCGATGTAACCCACTCGTGCACCCAACTGATCTT
CAGCATCTTTTACTTTCACCAGCGTTTCTGGGTGAGCAAAAACAGGAAGGCAAAATGCCGCAAAAAAGGG
AATAAGGGCGACACGGAAATGTTGAATACTCATACTCTTCCTTTTTCAATATTATTGAAGCATTTATCAG
GGTTATTGTCTCATGAGCGGATACATATTTGAATGTATTTAGAAAAATAAACAAATAGGGGTTCCGCGCA
CATTTCCCCGAAAAGTGCCACCTG
[124 nt withheld, positions 1985-2108]
C
[91 nt withheld, positions 2110-2200]
A
[49 nt withheld, positions 2202-2250]
CCTTTGACGTTGGAGTCCACGTTCTTT
[37 nt withheld, positions 2278-2314]
ACCCTATCTCGGTCTATTCTTTTGATTTATAAGGGATTTTGCCGATTTCGGCCTATTGGTTAAAAAATGA
GCTGATTTAACAAAAATTTAACGCGAATTTTAACAAAATATTAACGCTTACAATTTCCATTCGCCATTCA
GGCTGCGCAACTGTTGGGAAGGGCGATCGGTGCGGGCCTCTTCGCTATTACGCCAGCTGGCGAAAGGGGG
ATGTGCTGCAAGGCGATTAAGTTGGGTAACGCCAGGGTTTTCCCAGTCACGACGTTGTAAAACGACGGCC
AGTGCCAAGCTGATCTATACATTGAATCAATATTGGCAATTAGCCATATTAGTCATTGGTTATATAGCAT
AAATCAATATTGGCTATTGGCCATTGCATACGTTGTATCTATATCATAATATGTACATTTATATTGGCTC
ATGTCCAATATGACCGCCATGTTGACATTGATTATTGACTAGTTATTAATAGTAATCAATTACGGGGTCA
TTAGTTCATAGCCCATATATGGAGTTCCGCGTTACATAACTTACGGTAAATGGCCCGCCTGGCTGACCGC
CCAACGACCCCCGCCCATTGACGTCAATAATGACGTATGTTCCCATAGTAACGCCAATAGGGACTTTCCA
TTGACGTCAATGGGTGGAGTATTTACGGTAAACTGCCCACTTGGCAGTACATCAAGTGTATCATATGCCA
AGTCCGCCCCCTATTGACGTCAATGACGGTAAATGGCCCGCCTGGCATTATGCCCAGTACATGACCTTAC
GGGACTTTCCTACTTGGCAGTACATCTACGTATTAGTCATCGCTATTACCATGGTGATGCGGTTTTGGCA
GTACACCAATGGGCGTGGATAGCGGTTTGACTCACGGGGATTTCCAAGTCTCCACCCCATTGACGTCAAT
GGGAGTTTGTTTTGGCACCAAAATCAACGGGACTTTCCAAAATGTCGTAATAACCCCGCCCCGTTGACGC
AAATGGGCGGTAGGCGTGTACGGTGGGAGGTCTATATAAGCAGAGCTCGTTTAGTGAACCGTCAGAATTG
ATCTGGTACGTACCACGCGTATCGATACCATGGACTACAAGGACGACGATGACAAGGGTCGACTGTGGAT
TGATGAAAATGCTGTTGCAGAAGACCAGTTAATTAAGAGAAACTATAGTTGGGATGATCAATGCAGTGCT
GTTGAAGTGGGAGAGAAGAAATGTGGAAACCTGGCTTGTCTGCCAGATGAGAAGAATGTTCTTGTTGTAG
CCGTCATGCATAACTGTGATAAAAGGACATTACAAAACGATTTACAGGATTGTAATAATTATAATAGTCA
ATCCCTTATGGATGCTTTTAGCTGTTCACTGGATAATGAAAACAGACAAACTGATCAATTTAGTTTTAGT
ATAAATGAGTCCACTGAAAAAGATATGAATTCAGAGAAACAAATGGATCCATTGAATAGACCGAAAACAG
AGGGGAGATCTGTTAACCATCTGTGTCCTACTTCATCTGATAGTCTAGCCAGTGTCTGTTCCCCTTCACA
ATTAAAGGATGACGGAAGTATAGGTAGAGACCCCTCCATGTCTGCGATTACAAGTTTAACGGTTGATTCA
GTAATCTCATCCCAGGGAACAGATGGATGTCCTGCTGTTAAAAAGCAAGAGAACTATATACCAGATGAGG
ACCTCACTGGCAAAATCAGCTCTCCTAGGACAGATCTAGGGAGTCCAAATTCCTTTTCCCACATGAGTGA
GGGGATTTTGATGAAAAAAGAGCCAGCAGAGGAGAGCACCACTGAAGAATCCCTCCGGTCTGGTTTACCT
TTGCTTCTCAAACCAGACATGCCTAATGGGTCTGGAAGGAATAATGACTGTGAACGGTGTTCAGATTGCC
TTGTGCCTAATGAAGTTAGGGCTGATGAAAATGAAGGTTATGAACATGAAGAAACTCTTGGCACTACAGA
ATTCCTTAATATGACAGAGCATTTCTCTGAATCTCAGGACATGACTAATTGGAAGTTGACTAAACTAAAT
GAGATGAATGATAGCCAAGTAAACGAAGAAAAGGAAAAGTTTCTACAGATTAGTCAGCCTGAGGACACTA
ATGGTGATAGTGGAGGACAGTGTGTTGGATTGGCAGATGCAGGTCTAGATTTAAAAGGAACTTGCATTAG
TGAAAGTGAAGAATGTGATTTCTCCACTGTTATAGACACACCAGCAGCAAATTATCTATCTAATGGTTGT
GATTCCTATGGAATGCAAGACCCAGGTGTTTCTTTTGTTCCAAAGACTTTACCCTCCAAAGAAGATTCAG
TAACAGAAGAAAAAGAAATAGAGGAAAGCAAGTCAGAATGCTACTCAAATATTTATGAACAGAGAGGAAA
TGAGGCCACAGAAGGGAGTGGACTACTTTTAAACAGCACTGGTGACCTAATGAAGAAAAATTATTTACAT
AATTTCTGTAGTCAAGTTCCATCAGTGCTTGGGCAATCTTCCCCCAAGGTAGTAGCAAGCCTGCCATCTA
TCAGTGTTCCTTTTGGTGGTGCAAGACCCAAGCAACCTTCTAATCTTAAACTTCAAATTCCAAAGCCATT
ATCAGACCATTTACAAAATGACTTTCCTGCAAACAGTGGAAATAATACTAAAAATAAAAATGATATTCTT
GGGAAAGCAAAATTAGGGGAAAACTCAGCAACCAATGTATGCAGTCCATCTTTGGGAAACATCTCTAATG
TCGATACAAATGGGGAACATTTAGAAAGTTATGAGGCTGAGATCTCCACTAGACCATGCCTTGCATTAGC
TCCAGATAGCCCAGATAATGATCTCAGAGCTGGTCAGTTTGGAATTTCTGCCAGAAAGCCATTCACCACT
CTGGGTGAGGTGGCTCCAGTATGGGTACCGGATTCTCAGGCTCCAAATTGCATGAAATGTGAAGCCAGGT
TTACATTCACCAAAAGGAGGCATCACTGCAGAGCATGTGGGAAGGTTTTCTGTGCTTCCTGCTGTAGCCT
GAAATGTAAACTGTTATACATGGACAGAAAGGAAGCTAGAGTGTGTGTAATCTGCCATTCAGTGCTAATG
AATGCTCAAGCCTGGGAGAACATGATGAGTGCCTCAAGCCAGAGCCCTAACCCTAACAATCCTGCTGAAT
ACTGTTCTACTATCCCTCCCTTGCAGCAAGCTCAGGCCTCAGGAGCTCTGAGCTCTCCACCTCCCACTGT
GATGGTACCTGTGGGAGTTTTAAAGCACCCTGGAGCAGAAGTGGCTCAGCCCAGAGAGCAGAGGCGAGTT
TGGTTTGCTGATGGGATCTTGCCCAATGGAGAAGTTGCTGATGCAGCCAAATTAACAATGAATGGAACTT
CCTCTGCAGGAACCCTGGCTGTGTCACACGACCCAGTCAAGCCAGTAACTACCAGTCCTCTACCAGCAGA
GACGGATATTTGTCTATTCTCTGGGAGTATAACTCAGGTTGGAAGTCCTGTTGGAAGTGCAATGAATCTT
ATTCCTGAAGATGGCCTTCCTCCCATTCTCATCTCCACTGGTGTAAAAGGAGACTATGCTGTGGAAGAGA
AACCATCACAGATTTCAGTAATGCAGCAGTTGGAGGATGGTGGCCCTGACCCACTTGTATTTGTTTTAAA
TGCAAATTTGTTGTCAATGGTTAAAATTGTAAATTATGTGAACAGGAAGTGCTGGTGTTTCACAACCAAG
GGAATGCATGCAGTGGGTCAGTCTGAGATAGTCATTCTTCTACAGTGTTTACCGGATGAAAAGTGTTTGC
CAAAGGATATCTTTAATCACTTTGTGCAGCTTTATCGGGATGCTCTGGCAGGGAATGTGGTGAGCAACTT
GGGACATTCCTTCTTCAGTCAAAGTTTCCTTGGCAGTAAAGAACATGGTGGATTCTTATATGTGACATCT
ACCTACCAGTCACTGCAAGACCTAGTACTCCCAACCCCACCTTACTTGTTTGGGATTCTTATCCAGAAAT
GGGAAACTCCTTGGGCTAAAGTATTTCCTATCCGTCTGATGTTGAGACTTGGAGCTGAATATCGACTTTA
TCCATGCCCACTATTCAGTGTCAGATTTCGGAAGCCATTGTTTGGAGAGACGGGGCATACCATCATGAAT
CTTCTTGCAGACTTCAGAAATTACCAGTATACCTTGCCAGTAGTTCAAGGTTTGGTGGTTGATATGGAAG
TTCGGAAAACTAGCATCAAAATTCCCAGCAACAGATACAATGAGATGATGAAAGCCATGAACAAGTCCAA
TGAGCATGTCCTGGCAGGAGGTGCCTGCTTCAATGAAAAGGCAGACTCTCATCTTGTGTGTGTACAGAAT
GATGATGGAAACTATCAGACCCAGGCTATCAGTATTCACAATCAGCCCAGAAAAGTGACTGGTGCCAGTT
TCTTTGTGTTCAGTGGCGCTCTGAAATCCTCTTCTGGATACCTTGCCAAGTCCAGTATTGTGGAAGATGG
TGTTATGGTCCAGATTACTGCAGAGAACATGGATTCCTTGAGGCAGGCACTGCGAGAGATGAAGGACTTC
ACCATCACCTGTGGGAAGGCGGACGCGGAGGAACCCCAGGAGCACATCCACATCCAGTGGGTGGATGATG
ACAAGAACGTTAGCAAGGGTGTCGTAAGTCCTATAGATGGGAAGTCCATGGAGACTATAACAAATGTGAA
GATATTCCATGGATCAGAATATAAAGCAAATGGAAAAGTAATCAGATGGACAGAGGTGTTTTTCCTAGAA
AACGATGACCAGCACAATTGCCTCAGTGATCCTGCAGATCACAGTAGATTGACTGAGCATGTTGCCAAAG
CTTTTTGCCTTGCTCTCTGTCCTCACCTGAAACTTCTGAAGGAAGATGGAATGACCAAACTGGGACTACG
TGTGACACTTGACTCAGATCAGGTTGGCTATCAAGCAGGGAGCAATGGCCAGCCCCTTCCCTCGCAGTAC
ATGAATGATCTGGACAGCGCCTTGGTGCCGGTGATCCATGGAGGGGCCTGCCAGCTTAGTGAGGGCCCCG
TTGTCATGGAACTCATCTTTTATATTCTGGAAAACATCGTATAACCCGGGTGGCATCCCTGTGACCCCTC
CCCAGTGCCTCTCCTGGCCCTGGAAGTTGCCACTCCAGTGCCCACCAGCCTTGTCCTAATAAAATTAAGT
TGCATCATTTTGTCTGACTAGGTGTCCTTCTATAATATTATGGGGTGGAGGGGGGTGGTATGGAGCAAGG
GGCAAGTTGGGAAGACAACCTGTAGGGCCTGCGGGGTCTATTGGGAACCAAGCTGGAGTGCAGTGGCACA
ATCTTGGCTCACTGCAATCTCCGCCTCCTGGGTTCAAGCGATTCTCCTGCCTCAGCCTCCCGAGTTGTTG
GGATTCCAGGCATGCATGACCAGGCTCAGCTAATTTTTGTTTTTTTGGTAGAGACGGGGTTTCACCATAT
TGGCCAGGCTGGTCTCCAACTCCTAATCTCAGGTGATCTACCCACCTTGGCCTCCCAAATTGCTGGGATT
ACAGGCGTGAACCACTGCTCCCTTCCCTGTCCTTCTGATTTTAAAATAACTATACCAGCAGGAGGACGTC
CAGACACAGCATAGGCTACCTGGCCATGCCCAACCGGTGGGACATTTGAGTTGCTTGCTTGGCACTGTCC
TCTCATGCGTTGGGTCCACTCAGTAGATGCCTGTTGAATTGGGTACGCGGCCAGCTTGGCTGTGGAATGT
GTGTCAGTTAGGGTGTGGAAAGTCCCCAGGCTCCCCAGCAGGCAGAAGTATGCAAAGCATGCATCTCAAT
TAGTCAGCAACCAGGTGTGGAAAGTCCCCAGGCTCCCCAGCAGGCAGAAGTATGCAAAGCATGCATCTCA
ATTAGTCAGCAACCATAGTCCCGCCCCTAACTCCGCCCATCCCGCCCCTAACTCCGCCCAGTTCCGCCCA
TTCTCCGCCCCATGGCTGACTAATTTTTTTTATTTATGCAGAGGCCGAGGCCGCCTCGGCCTCTGAGCTA
TTCCAGAAGTAGTGAGGAGGCTTTTTTGGAGGCCTAGGCTTTTGCAAAAAGCTCCTCGAGGAACTGAAAA
ACCAGAAAGTTAATTCCCTATAGTGAGTCGTATTAAATTCGTAATCATGTCATAGCTGTTTCCTGTGTGA
AATTGTTATCCGCTCACAATTCCACACAACATACGAGCCGGAAGCATAAAGTGTAAAGCCTGGGGTGCCT
AATGAGTGAGCTAACTCACATTAATTGCGTTGCGCTCACTGCCCGCTTTCCAGTCGGGAAACCTGTCGTG
CCAGCTG
Features (pLannotate 1.2.2; 16 found; start..end, strand, type, name):
    234..822     -  rep_origin     ori: high-copy-number ColE1/pMB1/pBR322/pUC origin of replication
    993..1853    -  CDS            AmpR: β-lactamase; bla; confers resistance to ampicillin, carbenicillin, and related antibiotics
   1854..1958    -  promoter       AmpR promoter: bla
   1985..2413    +  rep_origin     f1 ori (sequence partly withheld): f1 bacteriophage origin of replication; arrow indicates direction of (+) strand synthesis
   2444..2598    -  CDS            lacZα (fragment): LacZα fragment of β-galactosidase; lacZ fragment
   2758..3137    +  enhancer       CMV enhancer: human cytomegalovirus immediate early enhancer
   3139..3338    +  promoter       CMV promoter: human cytomegalovirus (CMV) immediate early promoter
   3400..3420    +  CDS            FLAG (fragment): FLAG® epitope tag, followed by an enterokinase cleavage site
   3427..7395    +  CDS            ZFYVE9 (fragment): ZFYV9_HUMAN - Also known as MADHIP, SARA, SMADIP. Experimental evidence at protein level: Swiss-Prot protein existence level 1. Early endosomal protein that functions to recruit SMAD2/SMAD3 to intracellular membranes and to the TGF-beta receptor. Plays a significant role in TGF-mediated signaling by regulating the subcellular location of SMAD2 and SMAD3 and modulating the transcriptional activity of the SMAD3/SMAD4 complex. Possibly associated with TGF-beta receptor internalization. From Homo sapiens (Human).
   7402..8024    +  polyA_signal   hGH poly(A) signal: human growth hormone polyadenylation signal
   8053..8382    +  promoter       SV40 promoter: SV40 enhancer and early promoter
   8421..8439    -  promoter       T7 promoter: promoter for bacteriophage T7 RNA polymerase
   8477..8493    -  protein_bind   lac operator: The lac repressor binds to the lac operator to inhibit transcription in E. coli. This inhibition can be relieved by adding lactose or isopropyl-β-D-thiogalactopyranoside (IPTG). lac repressor encoded by lacI
   8501..8531    -  promoter       lac promoter: promoter for the E. coli lac operon
   8546..8567    -  protein_bind   CAP binding site: CAP binding activates transcription in the presence of cAMP. E. coli catabolite activator protein
   8580..51      -  CDS            lacI (fragment) (across the origin): lac repressor; lacI; The lac repressor binds to the lac operator to inhibit transcription in E. coli. This inhibition can be relieved by adding lactose or isopropyl-β-D-thiogalactopyranoside (IPTG).
