[The description below was written by a language model from this plasmid's Addgene catalogue record and pLannotate feature annotations shown in this document.]
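Description:
pCMV5B-FLAG-SARA is a mammalian expression plasmid built on the pCMV5B backbone for producing an N-terminally FLAG-tagged form of human SARA (Smad anchor for receptor activation, gene symbol ZFYVE9). It is maintained in E. coli as a high-copy plasmid through a ColE1/pUC-type origin and selected with ampicillin via the β-lactamase gene and its native promoter. An f1 phage origin is also present. Remnants of cloning-vector sequence (a lacZα fragment, lac promoter and operator, CAP binding site, a lacI fragment and a T7 promoter) are annotated but have no apparent role in expression of the insert. No mammalian selection marker is annotated, which suggests the plasmid is mainly suited to transient transfection.

The expression cassette consists of the human cytomegalovirus immediate early enhancer and promoter, a short FLAG epitope coding sequence, the ZFYVE9 open reading frame immediately downstream, and the human growth hormone polyadenylation signal. An SV40 enhancer/early promoter region follows the poly(A) signal; no coding sequence is annotated downstream of it. The insert was cloned between SalI and SmaI sites, both retained. The catalogue lists a backbone of about 4.7 kb and an insert of about 4.4 kb, whereas the sequenced record is 8,621 nt and the annotated ZFYVE9 match spans roughly 4 kb and is flagged as a fragment, so the stated sizes are approximate.

SARA is an early endosomal FYVE domain protein that recruits SMAD2 and SMAD3 to intracellular membranes and to the TGF-β receptor. The construct is therefore suited to overexpressing the tagged protein in cultured mammalian cells, with the FLAG epitope allowing detection, immunoprecipitation or localisation in studies of TGF-β/Smad signalling.
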