Addgene plasmid #11738: pCMV5B-FLAG-SARA
Depositing lab: Jeff Wrana. Depositing organization: Sinai Health System. Publication: SARA, a FYVE domain protein that recruits Smad2 to the TGFbeta receptor. Tsukazaki T, Chiang TA, Davison AF, Attisano L, Wrana JL. Cell. 1998 Dec 11. 95(6):779-91. 10.1016/S0092-8674(00)81701-8 PubMed 9865696.
Backbone
  Vector backbone: pCMV5B
  Backbone size w/o insert (bp): 4700
  Vector type: Mammalian Expression
Growth in bacteria
  Bacterial resistance: Ampicillin, 100 μg/mL
  Growth temperature: 37°C
  Growth strain: DH5alpha
  Copy number: High Copy
Gene/Insert
  Gene/Insert name: SARA
  Species: H. sapiens (human)
  Insert size (bp): 4400
  GenBank ID: AF104304
  Entrez Gene: ZFYVE9 (a.k.a. MADHIP, NSP, PPP1R173, SARA, SMADIP)
  Tag / fusion protein: Flag (N terminal on insert)
  Cloning method: Restriction Enzyme; 5′ cloning site SalI (not destroyed); 3′ cloning site SmaI (not destroyed)
  Sequencing primers: 5′ CMV-F
Terms and licenses: Academic/Nonprofit Terms; Industry Terms
How to cite: pCMV5B-FLAG-SARA was a gift from Jeff Wrana (Addgene plasmid # 11738 ; http://n2t.net/addgene:11738 ; RRID:Addgene_11738)
