>Addgene plasmid #11738 | pCMV5B-FLAG-SARA | addgene partial sequence | sequence record 18432 | CMV-F 5'-CGCAAATGGGCGGTAGGCGTG-3'
AGCTCGTTTAGTGAACCGTCAGAATTGATCTGGTACGTACCACGCGTATCGATACCATGGACTACAAGGA
CGACGATGACAAGGGTCGACTGTGGATTGATGAAAATGCTGTTGCAGAAGACCAGTTAATTAAGAGAAAC
TATAGTTGGGATGATCAATGCAGTGCTGTTGAAGTGGGAGAGAAGAAATGTGGAAACCTGGCTTGTCTGC
CAGATGAGAAGAATGTTCTTGTTGTAGCCGTCATGCATAACTGTGATAAAAGGACATTACAAAACGATTT
ACAGGATTGTAATAATTATAATAGTCAATCCCTTATGGATGCTTTTAGCTGTTCACTGGATAATGAAAAC
AGACAAACTGATCAATTTAGTTTTAGTATAAATGAGTCCACTGAAAAAGATATGAATTCAGAGAAACAAA
TGGATCCATTGAATAGACCGAAAACAGAGGGGAGATCTGTTAACCATCTGTGTCCTACTTCATCTGATAG
TCT
